>Addgene plasmid #52092 | Murine CD3 WTdelta-F2A-gamma-T2A-epsilon-P2A-zeta pMIG II | depositor full sequence | sequence record 80506 | Murine CD3 WTdelta-F2A-gamma-T2A-epsilon-P2A-zeta pMIG II sequence 8632 bps
TGAAAGACCCCACCTGTAGGTTTGGCAAGCTAGCTTAAGTAACGCCATTTTGCAAGGCATGGAAAATACA
TAACTGAGAATAGAGAAGTTCAGATCAAGGTTAGGAACAGAGAGACAGCAGAATATGGGCCAAACAGGAT
ATCTGTGGTAAGCAGTTCCTGCCCCGGCTCAGGGCCAAGAACAGATGGTCCCCAGATGCGGTCCCGCCCT
CAGCAGTTTCTAGAGAACCATCAGATGTTTCCAGGGTGCCCCAAGGACCTGAAAATGACCCTGTGCCTTA
TTTGAACTAACCAATCAGTTCGCTTCTCGCTTCTGTTCGCGCGCTTCTGCTCCCCGAGCTCAATAAAAGA
GCCCACAACCCCTCACTCGGCGCGCCAGTCCTCCGATAGACTGCGTCGCCCGGGTACCCGTATTCCCAAT
AAAGCCTCTTGCTGTTTGCATCCGAATCGTGGACTCGCTGATCCTTGGGAGGGTCTCCTCAGATTGATTG
ACTGCCCACCTCGGGGGTCTTTCATTTGGAGGTTCCACCGAGATTTGGAGACCCCTGCCTAGGGACCACC
GACCCCCCCGCCGGGAGGTAAGCTGGCCAGCGGTCGTTTCGTGTCTGTCTCTGTCTTTGTGCGTGTTTGT
GCCGGCATCTAATGTTTGCGCCTGCGTCTGTACTAGTTAGCTAACTAGCTCTGTATCTGGCGGACCCGTG
GTGGAACTGACGAGTTCTGAACACCCGGCCGCAACCCTGGGAGACGTCCCAGGGACTTTGGGGGCCGTTT
TTGTGGCCCGACCTGAGGAAGGGAGTCGATGTGGAATCCGACCCCGTCAGGATATGTGGTTCTGGTAGGA
GACGAGAACCTAAAACAGTTCCCGCCTCCGTCTGAATTTTTGCTTTCGGTTTGGAACCGAAGCCGCGCGT
CTTGTCTGCTGCAGCGCTGCAGCATCGTTCTGTGTTGTCTCTGTCTGACTGTGTTTCTGTATTTGTCTGA
AAATTAGGGCCAGACTGTTACCACTCCCTTAAGTTTGACCTTAGGTCACTGGAAAGATGTCGAGCGGATC
GCTCACAACCAGTCGGTAGATGTCAAGAAGAGACGTTGGGTTACCTTCTGCTCTGCAGAATGGCCAACCT
TTAACGTCGGATGGCCGCGAGACGGCACCTTTAACCGAGACCTCATCACCCAGGTTAAGATCAAGGTCTT
TTCACCTGGCCCGCATGGACACCCAGACCAGGTCCCCTACATCGTGACCTGGGAAGCCTTGGCTTTTGAC
CCCCCTCCCTGGGTCAAGCCCTTTGTACACCCTAAGCCTCCGCCTCCTCTTCCTCCATCCGCCCCGTCTC
TCCCCCTTGAACCTCCTCGTTCGACCCCGCCTCGATCCTCCCTTTATCCAGCCCTCACTCCTTCTCTAGG
CGCCGGAATTCGCCAGGATGGAACACAGCGGGATTCTGGCTAGTCTGATACTGATTGCTGTTCTCCCCCA
AGGGAGCCCCTTCAAGATACAAGTGACCGAATATGAGGACAAAGTATTTGTGACCTGCAATACCAGCGTC
ATGCATCTAGATGGAACGGTGGAAGGATGGTTTGCAAAGAATAAAACACTCAACTTGGGCAAAGGCGTTC
TGGACCCACGAGGGATATATCTGTGTAATGGGACAGAGCAGCTGGCAAAGGTGGTGTCTTCTGTGCAAGT
CCATTACCGAATGTGCCAGAACTGTGTGGAGCTAGACTCGGGCACCATGGCTGGTGTCATCTTCATTGAC
CTCATCGCAACTCTGCTCCTGGCTTTGGGCATCTACTGCTTTGCAGGACATGAGACCGGAAGGCCTTCTG
GGGCTGCTGAGGTTCAAGCACTGCTGAAGAATGAGCAGCTGTATCAGCCTCTTCGAGATCGTGAAGATAC
CCAGTACAGCCGTCTTGGAGGGAACTGGCCCCGGAACAAGAAATCCGGACCGGTGAAACAGACTTTGAAT
TTTGACCTTCTCAAGTTGGCGGGAGACGTGGAGTCCAACCCAGGGCCCATGGAGCAGAGGAAGGGTCTGG
CTGGCCTCTTCCTGGTGATCTCTCTTCTTCAAGGCACTGTAGCCCAGACAAATAAAGCAAAGAATTTGGT
ACAAGTGGATGGCAGCCGAGGAGACGGTTCTGTACTTCTGACTTGTGGCTTGACTGACAAGACTATCAAG
TGGCTTAAAGACGGGAGCATAATAAGTCCTCTAAATGCAACTAAAAACACATGGAATCTGGGCAACAATG
CCAAAGACCCTCGAGGCACGTATCAGTGTCAAGGAGCAAAGGAGACGTCAAACCCCCTGCAAGTGTATTA
CAGAATGTGTGAAAACTGCATTGAGCTAAACATAGGCACCATATCCGGCTTTATCTTCGCTGAGGTCATC
AGCATCTTCTTCCTTGCTCTTGGTGTATATCTCATTGCGGGACAGGATGGAGTTCGCCAGTCAAGAGCTT
CAGACAAGCAGACTCTGTTGCAAAATGAACAGCTGTACCAGCCCCTCAAGGACCGGGAATATGACCAGTA
CAGCCATCTCCAAGGAAACCAACTGAGGAAGAAGAGATCTGAGGGCAGAGGAAGTCTGCTAACATGCGGT
GACGTCGAGGAGAATCCTGGCCCAATGCGGTGGAACACTTTCTGGGGCATCCTGTGCCTCAGCCTCCTAG
CTGTTGGCACTTGCCAGGACGATGCCGAGAACATTGAATACAAAGTCTCCATCTCAGGAACCAGTGTAGA
GTTGACGTGCCCTCTAGACAGTGACGAGAACTTAAAATGGGAAAAAAATGGCCAAGAGCTGCCTCAGAAG
CATGATAAGCACCTGGTGCTCCAGGATTTCTCGGAAGTCGAGGACAGTGGCTACTACGTCTGCTACACAC
CAGCCTCAAATAAAAACACGTACTTGTACCTGAAAGCTCGAGTGTGTGAGTACTGTGTGGAGGTGGACCT
GACAGCAGTAGCCATAATCATCATTGTTGACATCTGTATCACTCTGGGCTTGCTGATGGTCATTTATTAC
TGGAGCAAGAATAGGAAGGCCAAGGCCAAGCCTGTGACCCGAGGAACCGGTGCTGGTAGCAGGCCCAGAG
GGCAAAACAAGGAGCGGCCACCACCTGTTCCCAACCCAGACTATGAGCCCATCCGCAAAGGCCAGCGGGA
CCTGTATTCTGGCCTGAATCAGAGAGCAGTCGGATCCGCCACGAACTTCTCTCTGTTAAAGCAAGCAGGA
GACGTGGAAGAAAACCCCGGTCCCATGAAGTGGAAAGTGTCTGTTCTCGCCTGCATCCTCCACGTGCGGT
TCCCAGGAGCAGAGGCACAGAGCTTTGGTCTGCTGGACCCCAAACTCTGCTACTTGCTAGATGGAATCCT
CTTCATCTACGGAGTCATCATCACAGCCCTGTACCTGAGAGCAAAATTCAGCAGGAGTGCAGAGACTGCT
GCCAACCTGCAGGACCCCAACCAGCTCTACAATGAGCTCAATCTAGGGCGAAGAGAGGAATATGACGTCT
TGGAGAAGAAGCGGGCTCGGGACCCAGAGATGGGAGGCAAACAGCAGAGGAGGAGGAACCCCCAGGAAGG
CGTATACAATGCACTGCAGAAAGACAAGATGGCAGAAGCCTACAGTGAGATCGGCACAAAAGGCGAGAGG
CGGAGAGGCAAGGGGCACGATGGCCTTTACCAGGGTCTCAGCACTGCCACCAAGGACACCTATGATGCCC
TGCATATGCAGACCCTGGCCCCTCGCTAACAATTGCTCGAGCGGGATCAATTCCGCCCCCCCCCTAACGT
TACTGGCCGAAGCCGCTTGGAATAAGGCCGGTGTGCGTTTGTCTATATGTTATTTTCCACCATATTGCCG
TCTTTTGGCAATGTGAGGGCCCGGAAACCTGGCCCTGTCTTCTTGACGAGCATTCCTAGGGGTCTTTCCC
CTCTCGCCAAAGGAATGCAAGGTCTGTTGAATGTCGTGAAGGAAGCAGTTCCTCTGGAAGCTTCTTGAAG
ACAAACAACGTCTGTAGCGACCCTTTGCAGGCAGCGGAACCCCCCACCTGGCGACAGGTGCCTCTGCGGC
CAAAAGCCACGTGTATAAGATACACCTGCAAAGGCGGCACAACCCCAGTGCCACGTTGTGAGTTGGATAG
TTGTGGAAAGAGTCAAATGGCTCTCCTCAAGCGTATTCAACAAGGGGCTGAAGGATGCCCAGAAGGTACC
CCATTGTATGGGATCTGATCTGGGGCCTCGGTGCACATGCTTTACATGTGTTTAGTCGAGGTTAAAAAAA
CGTCTAGGCCCCCCGAACCACGGGGACGTGGTTTTCCTTTGAAAAACACGATAATACCATGGTGAGCAAG
GGCGAGGAGCTGTTCACCGGGGTGGTGCCCATCCTGGTCGAGCTGGACGGCGACGTAAACGGCCACAAGT
TCAGCGTGTCCGGCGAGGGCGAGGGCGATGCCACCTACGGCAAGCTGACCCTGAAGTTCATCTGCACCAC
CGGCAAGCTGCCCGTGCCCTGGCCCACCCTCGTGACCACCCTGACCTACGGCGTGCAGTGCTTCAGCCGC
TACCCCGACCACATGAAGCAGCACGACTTCTTCAAGTCCGCCATGCCCGAAGGCTACGTCCAGGAGCGCA
CCATCTTCTTCAAGGACGACGGCAACTACAAGACCCGCGCCGAGGTGAAGTTCGAGGGCGACACCCTGGT
GAACCGCATCGAGCTGAAGGGCATCGACTTCAAGGAGGACGGCAACATCCTGGGGCACAAGCTGGAGTAC
AACTACAACAGCCACAACGTCTATATCATGGCCGACAAGCAGAAGAACGGCATCAAGGTGAACTTCAAGA
TCCGCCACAACATCGAGGACGGCAGCGTGCAGCTCGCCGACCACTACCAGCAGAACACCCCCATCGGCGA
CGGCCCCGTGCTGCTGCCCGACAACCACTACCTGAGCACCCAGTCCGCCCTGAGCAAAGACCCCAACGAG
AAGCGCGATCACATGGTCCTGCTGGAGTTCGTGACCGCCGCCGGGATCACTCTCGGCATGGACGAGCTGT
ACAAGTAAAGCGGCCGCGACTCTAGAGTCGACCTGCAGGCATGCAAGCTTCAGGTAGCCGGCTAACGTTA
ACAACCGGTACCTCTAGAACTATAGCTAGCATGCGCAAATTTAAAGCGCTGATATCGATAAAATAAAAGA
TTTTATTTAGTCTCCAGAAAAAGGGGGGAATGAAAGACCCCACCTGTAGGTTTGGCAAGCTAGCTTAAGT
AACGCCATTTTGCAAGGCATGGAAAATACATAACTGAGAATAGAGAAGTTCAGATCAAGGTTAGGAACAG
AGAGACAGCAGAATATGGGCCAAACAGGATATCTGTGGTAAGCAGTTCCTGCCCCGGCTCAGGGCCAAGA
ACAGATGGTCCCCAGATGCGGTCCCGCCCTCAGCAGTTTCTAGAGAACCATCAGATGTTTCCAGGGTGCC
CCAAGGACCTGAAAATGACCCTGTGCCTTATTTGAACTAACCAATCAGTTCGCTTCTCGCTTCTGTTCGC
GCGCTTCTGCTCCCCGAGCTCAATAAAAGAGCCCACAACCCCTCACTCGGCGCGCCAGTCCTCCGATAGA
CTGCGTCGCCCGGGTACCCGTGTATCCAATAAACCCTCTTGCAGTTGCATCCGACTTGTGGTCTCGCTGT
TCCTTGGGAGGGTCTCCTCTGAGTGATTGACTACCCGTCAGCGGGGGTCTTTCAGAATTGGTAATCATGG
TCATAGCTGTTTCCTGTGTGAAATTGTTATCCGCTCACAATTCCACACAACATACGAGCCGGAAGCATAA
AGTGTAAAGCCTGGGGTGCCTAATGAGTGAGCTAACTCACATTAATTGCGTTGCGCTCACTGCCCGCTTT
CCAGTCGGGAAACCTGTCGTGCCAGCTGCATTAATGAATCGGCCAACGCGCGGGGAGAGGCGGTTTGCGT
ATTGGGCGCTCTTCCGCTTCCTCGCTCACTGACTCGCTGCGCTCGGTCGTTCGGCTGCGGCGAGCGGTAT
CAGCTCACTCAAAGGCGGTAATACGGTTATCCACAGAATCAGGGGATAACGCAGGAAAGAACATGTGAGC
AAAAGGCCAGCAAAAGGCCAGGAACCGTAAAAAGGCCGCGTTGCTGGCGTTTTTCCATAGGCTCCGCCCC
CCTGACGAGCATCACAAAAATCGACGCTCAAGTCAGAGGTGGCGAAACCCGACAGGACTATAAAGATACC
AGGCGTTTCCCCCTGGAAGCTCCCTCGTGCGCTCTCCTGTTCCGACCCTGCCGCTTACCGGATACCTGTC
CGCCTTTCTCCCTTCGGGAAGCGTGGCGCTTTCTCATAGCTCACGCTGTAGGTATCTCAGTTCGGTGTAG
GTCGTTCGCTCCAAGCTGGGCTGTGTGCACGAACCCCCCGTTCAGCCCGACCGCTGCGCCTTATCCGGTA
ACTATCGTCTTGAGTCCAACCCGGTAAGACACGACTTATCGCCACTGGCAGCAGCCACTGGTAACAGGAT
TAGCAGAGCGAGGTATGTAGGCGGTGCTACAGAGTTCTTGAAGTGGTGGCCTAACTACGGCTACACTAGA
AGGACAGTATTTGGTATCTGCGCTCTGCTGAAGCCAGTTACCTTCGGAAAAAGAGTTGGTAGCTCTTGAT
CCGGCAAACAAACCACCGCTGGTAGCGGTGGTTTTTTTGTTTGCAAGCAGCAGATTACGCGCAGAAAAAA
AGGATCTCAAGAAGATCCTTTGATCTTTTCTACGGGGTCTGACGCTCAGTGGAACGAAAACTCACGTTAA
GGGATTTTGGTCATGAGATTATCAAAAAGGATCTTCACCTAGATCCTTTTAAATTAAAAATGAAGTTTTA
AATCAATCTAAAGTATATATGAGTAAACTTGGTCTGACAGTTACCAATGCTTAATCAGTGAGGCACCTAT
CTCAGCGATCTGTCTATTTCGTTCATCCATAGTTGCCTGACTCCCCGTCGTGTAGATAACTACGATACGG
GAGGGCTTACCATCTGGCCCCAGTGCTGCAATGATACCGCGAGACCCACGCTCACCGGCTCCAGATTTAT
CAGCAATAAACCAGCCAGCCGGAAGGGCCGAGCGCAGAAGTGGTCCTGCAACTTTATCCGCCTCCATCCA
GTCTATTAATTGTTGCCGGGAAGCTAGAGTAAGTAGTTCGCCAGTTAATAGTTTGCGCAACGTTGTTGCC
ATTGCTACAGGCATCGTGGTGTCACGCTCGTCGTTTGGTATGGCTTCATTCAGCTCCGGTTCCCAACGAT
CAAGGCGAGTTACATGATCCCCCATGTTGTGCAAAAAAGCGGTTAGCTCCTTCGGTCCTCCGATCGTTGT
CAGAAGTAAGTTGGCCGCAGTGTTATCACTCATGGTTATGGCAGCACTGCATAATTCTCTTACTGTCATG
CCATCCGTAAGATGCTTTTCTGTGACTGGTGAGTACTCAACCAAGTCATTCTGAGAATAGTGTATGCGGC
GACCGAGTTGCTCTTGCCCGGCGTCAATACGGGATAATACCGCGCCACATAGCAGAACTTTAAAAGTGCT
CATCATTGGAAAACGTTCTTCGGGGCGAAAACTCTCAAGGATCTTACCGCTGTTGAGATCCAGTTCGATG
TAACCCACTCGTGCACCCAACTGATCTTCAGCATCTTTTACTTTCACCAGCGTTTCTGGGTGAGCAAAAA
CAGGAAGGCAAAATGCCGCAAAAAAGGGAATAAGGGCGACACGGAAATGTTGAATACTCATACTCTTCCT
TTTTCAATATTATTGAAGCATTTATCAGGGTTATTGTCTCATGAGCGGATACATATTTGAATGTATTTAG
AAAAATAAACAAATAGGGGTTCCGCGCACATTTCCCCGAAAAGTGCCACCTGACGTCTAAGAAACCATTA
TTATCATGACATTAACCTATAAAAATAGGCGTATCACGAGGCCCTTTCGTCTCGCGCGTTTCGGTGATGA
CGGTGAAAACCTCTGACACATGCAGCTCCCGGAGACGGTCACAGCTTGTCTGTAAGCGGATGCCGGGAGC
AGACAAGCCCGTCAGGGCGCGTCAGCGGGTGTTGGCGGGTGTCGGGGCTGGCTTAACTATGCGGCATCAG
AGCAGATTGTACTGAGAGTGCACCATATGCGGTGTGAAATACCGCACAGATGCGTAAGGAGAAAATACCG
CATCAGGCGCCATTCGCCATTCAGGCTGCGCAACTGTTGGGAAGGGCGATCGGTGCGGGCCTCTTCGCTA
TTACGCCAGCTGGCGAAAGGGGGATGTGCTGCAAGGCGATTAAGTTGGGTAACGCCAGGGTTTTCCCAGT
CACGACGTTGTAAAACGACGGCCAGTGCCACGCTCTCCCTTATGCGACTCCTGCATTAGGAAGCAGCCCA
GTAGTAGGTTGAGGCCGTTGAGCACCGCCGCCGCAAGGAATGGTGCATGCAAGGAGATGGCGCCCAACAG
TCCCCCGGCCACGGGGCCTGCCACCATACCCACGCCGAAACAAGCGCTCATGAGCCCGAAGTGGCGAGCC
CGATCTTCCCCATCGGTGATGTCGGCGATATAGGCGCCAGCAACCGCACCTGTGGCGCCGGTGATGCCGG
CCACGATGCGTCCGGCGTAGAG
Features (pLannotate 1.2.2; 24 found; start..end, strand, type, name):
      1..516     +  LTR            5' LTR: 5' long terminal repeat from murine embryonic stem cell virus
    580..921     +  misc_feature   MESV Ψ: packaging signal of murine embryonic stem cell virus
    988..1404    +  CDS            gag (truncated): truncated Moloney murine leukemia virus (MMLV) gag gene lacking the start codon
   1418..1936    +  CDS            Cd3d: CD3D_MOUSE - Also known as T3d. Experimental evidence at protein level: Swiss-Prot protein existence level 1. Part of the TCR-CD3 complex present on T-lymphocyte cell surface that plays an essential role in adaptive immune response. When antigen presenting cells (APCs) activate T-cell receptor (TCR), TCR- mediated signals are transmitted across the cell membrane by the CD3 chains CD3D, CD3E, CD3G and CD3Z. All CD3 chains contain immunoreceptor tyrosine-based activation motifs (ITAMs) in their cytoplasmic domain. Upon TCR engagement, these motifs become phosphorylated by Src family protein tyro
   1943..2008    +  CDS            F2A: 2A peptide from foot-and-mouth disease virus polyprotein Eukaryotic ribosomes fail to insert a peptide bond between the Gly and Pro residues, yielding separate polypeptides.
   2009..2554    +  CDS            Cd3g: CD3G_MOUSE - Experimental evidence at protein level: Swiss-Prot protein existence level 1. Part of the TCR-CD3 complex present on T-lymphocyte cell surface that plays an essential role in adaptive immune response. When antigen presenting cells (APCs) activate T-cell receptor (TCR), TCR- mediated signals are transmitted across the cell membrane by the CD3 chains CD3D, CD3E, CD3G and CD3Z. All CD3 chains contain immunoreceptor tyrosine-based activation motifs (ITAMs) in their cytoplasmic domain. Upon TCR engagement, these motifs become phosphorylated by Src family protein tyrosine kinases LCK an
   2615..3181    +  CDS            Cd3e: CD3E_MOUSE - Experimental evidence at protein level: Swiss-Prot protein existence level 1. Part of the TCR-CD3 complex present on T-lymphocyte cell surface that plays an essential role in adaptive immune response. When antigen presenting cells (APCs) activate T-cell receptor (TCR), TCR- mediated signals are transmitted across the cell membrane by the CD3 chains CD3D, CD3E, CD3G and CD3Z. All CD3 chains contain immunoreceptor tyrosine-based activation motifs (ITAMs) in their cytoplasmic domain. Upon TCR engagement, these motifs become phosphorylated by Src family protein tyrosine kinases LCK an
   3188..3243    +  CDS            P2A (fragment): 2A peptide from porcine teschovirus-1 polyprotein Eukaryotic ribosomes fail to insert a peptide bond between the Gly and Pro residues, yielding separate polypeptides.
   3245..3736    +  CDS            Cd247: CD3Z_MOUSE - Also known as Cd3z, Tcrz. Experimental evidence at protein level: Swiss-Prot protein existence level 1. Part of the TCR-CD3 complex present on T-lymphocyte cell surface that plays an essential role in adaptive immune response. When antigen presenting cells (APCs) activate T-cell receptor (TCR), TCR- mediated signals are transmitted across the cell membrane by the CD3 chains CD3D, CD3E, CD3G and CD3Z. All CD3 chains contain immunoreceptor tyrosine-based activation motifs (ITAMs) in their cytoplasmic domain. Upon TCR engagement, these motifs become phosphorylated by Src family prote
   3766..4326    +  misc_feature   IRES: internal ribosome entry site (IRES) of the encephalomyocarditis virus (EMCV)
   4329..5048    +  CDS            EGFP: the original enhanced GFP (Yang et al., 1996) mammalian codon-optimized
   5060..5090    +  misc_feature   MCS (fragment): pUC18/19 multiple cloning site
   5210..5724    +  LTR            3' LTR: 3' long terminal repeat from murine embryonic stem cell virus
   5764..5780    -  protein_bind   lac operator: The lac repressor binds to the lac operator to inhibit transcription in E. coli. This inhibition can be relieved by adding lactose or isopropyl-β-D-thiogalactopyranoside (IPTG). lac repressor encoded by lacI
   5788..5818    -  promoter       lac promoter: promoter for the E. coli lac operon
   5833..5854    -  protein_bind   CAP binding site: CAP binding activates transcription in the presence of cAMP. E. coli catabolite activator protein
   5867..5959    -  CDS            lacI (fragment): lac repressor; lacI; The lac repressor binds to the lac operator to inhibit transcription in E. coli. This inhibition can be relieved by adding lactose or isopropyl-β-D-thiogalactopyranoside (IPTG).
   6142..6730    -  rep_origin     ori: high-copy-number ColE1/pMB1/pBR322/pUC origin of replication
   6901..7761    -  CDS            AmpR: β-lactamase; bla; confers resistance to ampicillin, carbenicillin, and related antibiotics
   7762..7866    -  promoter       AmpR promoter: bla
   7961..7996    +  CDS            rop (fragment): Rop protein, which maintains plasmids at low copy number; rop
   8098..8197    +  misc_feature   bom (fragment): basis of mobility region from pBR322
   8203..8357    -  CDS            lacZα (fragment): LacZα fragment of β-galactosidase; lacZ fragment
   8360..8632    -  CDS            TcR (fragment): tetracycline efflux protein; tet; confers resistance to tetracycline
