[The description below was written by a language model from this plasmid's Addgene catalogue record and pLannotate feature annotations shown in this document.]
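Description:
Murine CD3 WTdelta-F2A-gamma-T2A-epsilon-P2A-zeta pMIG II is a gammaretroviral expression plasmid built on the pMIG II backbone, designed to deliver all four wild-type mouse CD3 subunits from a single transcript together with an EGFP reporter. In bacteria it is maintained through a high-copy ColE1/pUC-type origin and selected with ampicillin via the β-lactamase gene. The remaining bacterial annotations (lac promoter/operator, and fragments of lacI, rop, bom, lacZα and the tetracycline resistance gene) are non-functional remnants of earlier cloning vectors. The catalogue lists a total size of 8155 bp, whereas the depositor's full sequence is 8632 nt; the record does not explain this difference.

The viral cassette is flanked by murine embryonic stem cell virus 5' and 3' LTRs, with the MESV Ψ packaging signal and a truncated MMLV gag segment lacking its start codon. These allow the genomic RNA to be packaged when viral proteins are supplied in trans. No separate internal promoter is annotated, so expression is presumably driven by the 5' LTR. Downstream lie the coding sequences for Cd3d, Cd3g, Cd3e and Cd247 (CD3ζ) in one open reading frame, separated by F2A, T2A and P2A peptides. The T2A is named in the catalogue but not called in the feature table, although an unannotated gap sits between Cd3g and Cd3e where it would be expected. Ribosomal skipping at each 2A site releases the four chains as separate polypeptides from one message. An EMCV IRES then directs translation of EGFP, marking transduced cells.

The construct serves to express the full set of ITAM-bearing CD3 signalling chains in transduced mammalian cells. The associated publication concerns how TCR–CD3 ITAMs affect negative selection and autoimmunity, which suggests that it serves as the wild-type reference there.
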