Addgene plasmid #52092: Murine CD3 WTdelta-F2A-gamma-T2A-epsilon-P2A-zeta pMIG II
Purpose: Retroviral expression of all four WT CD3 subunits, co-expressed with EGFP
Depositing lab: Dario Vignali. Depositing organization: St. Jude Children's Research Hospital. Publication: Scalable signaling mediated by T cell antigen receptor-CD3 ITAMs ensures effective negative selection and prevents autoimmunity. Holst J, Wang H, Eder KD, Workman CJ, Boyd KL, Baquet Z, Singh H, Forbes K, Chruscinski A, Smeyne R, van Oers NS, Utz PJ, Vignali DA. Nat Immunol. 2008 Jun;9(6):658-66. doi: 10.1038/ni.1611. Epub 2008 May 11. PubMed 18469818.
Backbone
  Vector backbone: pMIG II
  Backbone manufacturer: Dario Vignali, Addgene plasmid 52107
  Total vector size (bp): 8155
  Vector type: Mammalian Expression, Retroviral
Growth in bacteria
  Bacterial resistance: Ampicillin, 100 μg/mL
  Growth temperature: 37°C
  Growth strain: Stbl3
  Copy number: High Copy
Gene/Insert 1
  Gene/Insert name: CD3 delta (alt name: CD3 antigen, delta polypeptide)
  Species: M. musculus (mouse)
  Entrez Gene: Cd3d (a.k.a. T3d)
  Cloning method: Unknown
  Sequencing primers: 5′ na
Gene/Insert 2
  Gene/Insert name: CDC gamma (alt name: Cd3e CD3 antigen, gamma polypeptide)
  Species: M. musculus (mouse)
  Entrez Gene: Cd3g (a.k.a. Ctg-3, Ctg3, T3g)
  Tag / fusion protein: F2A (N terminal on insert)
  Cloning method: Unknown
  Sequencing primers: 5′ na
Gene/Insert 3
  Gene/Insert name: CD3 epsilon (alt name: Cd3e CD3 antigen, epsilon polypeptide)
  Species: M. musculus (mouse)
  Entrez Gene: Cd3e (a.k.a. CD3, CD3epsilon, T3e)
  Tag / fusion protein: T2A (N terminal on insert)
  Cloning method: Unknown
  Sequencing primers: 5′ na
Gene/Insert 4
  Gene/Insert name: CD3 zeta (alt name: Cd247)
  Species: M. musculus (mouse)
  Entrez Gene: Cd247 (a.k.a. 4930549J05Rik, A430104F18Rik, Cd3, Cd3-eta, Cd3-zeta, Cd3h, Cd3z, Cd3zeta, T3z, Tcrk, Tcrz)
  Tag / fusion protein: P2A (N terminal on insert); IRES-EGFP (C terminal on backbone)
  Cloning method: Unknown
  Sequencing primers: 5′ na
Terms and licenses: Academic/Nonprofit Terms; Industry Terms: Not Available to Industry
How to cite: Murine CD3 WTdelta-F2A-gamma-T2A-epsilon-P2A-zeta pMIG II was a gift from Dario Vignali (Addgene plasmid # 52092 ; http://n2t.net/addgene:52092 ; RRID:Addgene_52092)
