>Addgene plasmid #52092 | Murine CD3 WTdelta-F2A-gamma-T2A-epsilon-P2A-zeta pMIG II | addgene partial sequence | sequence record 81864 | pLXSN5 5'-CCCTTGAACCTCCTCGTTCGACC-3'
TCCTTCTCTAGGCGCCGGAATTCGCCAGGATGGAACACAGCGGGATTCTGGCTAGTCTGATACTGATTGC
TGTTCTCCCCCAAGGGAGCCCCTTCAAGATACAAGTGACCGAATATGAGGACAAAGTATTTGTGACCTGC
AATACCAGCGTCATGCATCTAGATGGAACGGTGGAAGGATGGTTTGCAAAGAATAAAACACTCAACTTGG
GCAAAGGCGTTCTGGACCCACGAGGGATATATCTGTGTAATGGGACAGAGCAGCTGGCAAAGGTGGTGTC
TTCTGTGCAAGTCCATTACCGAATGTGCCAGAACTGTGTGGAGCTAGACTCGGGCACCATGGCTGGTGTC
ATCTTCATTGACCTCATCGCAACTCTGCTCCTGGCTTTGGGCATCTACTGCTTTGCAGGACATGAGACCG
GAAGGCCTTCTGGGGCTGCTGAGGTTCAAGCACTGCTGAAGAATGAGCAGCTGTATCAGCCTCTTCGAGA
TCGTGAAGATACCCAGTACAGCCGTCTTGGAGGGAACTGGCCCCGGAACAAGAAATCCGGACCGGTGAAA
CAGACTTTGAATTTTGACCTTCTCAAGTTGGCGGGAGACGTGGAGTCCAACCCAGGGCCCATGGAGCAGA
GGAAGGGTCTGGCTGGCCTCTTCCTGGTGATCTCTCTTCTTCAAGGCACTGTAGCCCAGACAAATAAAGC
AAAGAATTTGGTACAAGTGGATGGCAGCCGAGGAGACGGTTCTGTACTTCTGACTTGTGGCTTGACTGAC
AAGACTATCAAGTGGCTTA
