>Addgene plasmid #52092 | Murine CD3 WTdelta-F2A-gamma-T2A-epsilon-P2A-zeta pMIG II | addgene partial sequence | sequence record 81903 | IRES-F 5'-TGGCTCTCCTCAAGCGTATT-3'
CCATTGTATGGGATCTGATCTGGGGCCTCGGTGCACATGCTTTACATGTGTTTAGTCGAGGTTAAAAAAA
CGTCTAGGCCCCCCGAACCACGGGGACGTGGTTTTCCTTTGAAAAACACGATAATACCATGGTGAGCAAG
GGCGAGGAGCTGTTCACCGGGGTGGTGCCCATCCTGGTCGAGCTGGACGGCGACGTAAACGGCCACAAGT
TCAGCGTGTCCGGCGAGGGCGAGGGCGATGCCACCTACGGCAAGCTGACCCTGAAGTTCATCTGCACCAC
CGGCAAGCTGCCCGTGCCCTGGCCCACCCTCGTGACCACCCTGACCTACGGCGTGCAGTGCTTCAGCCGC
TACCCCGACCACATGAAGCAGCACGACTTCTTCAAGTCCGCCATGCCCGAAGGCTACGTCCAGGAGCGCA
CCATCTTCTTCAAGGACGACGGCAACTACAAGACCCGCGCCGAGGTGAAGTTCGAGGGCGACACCCTGGT
GAACCGCATCGAGCTGAAGGGCATCGACTTCAAGGAGGACGGCAACATCCTGGGGCACAAGCTGGAGTAC
AACTACAACAGCCACAACGTCTATATCATGGCCGACAAGCAGAAGAACGGCATCAAGGTGAACTTCAAGA
TCCGCCACAACATCGAGGACGGCAGCGTGCAGCTCGCCGACCACTACCAGCAGAACACCCCCATCGGCGA
CGGCCCCGTGCTGCTGCCCGACAACCACTACCTGAGCACCCAGTCCGCCCTGAGCAAAGACCCCAACGAG
AAGCGCGATCACATGGTCCTGCTGGAGTTCGTGACCGCCGCCGGGATCACTCTCGGCATGGACGAGCTGT
ACAAGTAAAGCGGCCGCGACTCTAGAGTCGACCTGCAGGCATGCAAGCTTCAGGTAGCCGGCTAACGTTA
ACAACCGGTACCTCTAGAACTATAGCTAGCATGCGCAAATT
