>Addgene plasmid #52092 | Murine CD3 WTdelta-F2A-gamma-T2A-epsilon-P2A-zeta pMIG II | addgene partial sequence | sequence record 81913 | pCDH-rev 5'-GCATTCCTTTGGCGAGAG-3'
GGCCAGGTTTCCGGGCCCTCACATTGCCAAAAGACGGCAATATGGTGGAAAATAACATATAGACAAACGC
ACACCGGCCTTATTCCAAGCGGCTTCGGCCAGTAACGTTAGGGGGGGGGCGGAATTGATCCCGCTCGAGC
AATTGTTAGCGAGGGGCCAGGGTCTGCATATGCAGGGCATCATAGGTGTCCTTGGTGGCAGTGCTGAGAC
CCTGGTAAAGGCCATCGTGCCCCTTGCCTCTCCGCCTCTCGCCTTTTGTGCCGATCTCACTGTAGGCTTC
TGCCATCTTGTCTTTCTGCAGTGCATTGTATACGCCTTCCTGGGGGTTCCTCCTCCTCTGCTGTTTGCCT
CCCATCTCTGGGTCCCGAGCCCGCTTCTTCTCCAAGACGTCATATTCCTCTCTTCGCCCTAGATTGAGCT
CATTGTAGAGCTGGTTGGGGTCCTGCAGGTTGGCAGCAGTCTCTGCACTCCTGCTGAATTTTGCTCTCAG
GTACAGGGCTGTGATGATGACTCCGTAGATGAAGAGGATTCCATCTAGCAAGTAGCAGAGTTTGGGGTCC
AGCAGACCAAAGCTCTGTGCCTCTGCTCCTGGGAACCGCACGTGGAGGATGCAGGCGAGAACAGACACTT
TCCACTTCATGGGACCGGGGTTTTCTTCCACGTCTCCTGCTTGCTTTAACAGAGAGAAGTTCGTGGCGGA
TCCGACTGCTCTCTGATTCAGGCCAGAATACAGGTCCCGCTGGCCTTTGCGGATGGGCTCATAGTCTGGG
TTGGGAACAGGTGGTGGCCGCTCCTTGTTTTGCCCTCTGGGCCTGCTACCA
