>Addgene plasmid #52092 | Murine CD3 WTdelta-F2A-gamma-T2A-epsilon-P2A-zeta pMIG II | addgene partial sequence | sequence record 81950 | mCD3gamma-F 5'-gtcaaggagcaaaggagacg-3'
AAACTGCATTGAGCTAAACATAGGCACCATATCCGGCTTTATCTTCGCTGAGGTCATCAGCATCTTCTTC
CTTGCTCTTGGTGTATATCTCATTGCGGGACAGGATGGAGTTCGCCAGTCAAGAGCTTCAGACAAGCAGA
CTCTGTTGCAAAATGAACAGCTGTACCAGCCCCTCAAGGACCGGGAATATGACCAGTACAGCCATCTCCA
AGGAAACCAACTGAGGAAGAAGAGATCTGAGGGCAGAGGAAGTCTGCTAACATGCGGTGACGTCGAGGAG
AATCCTGGCCCAATGCGGTGGAACACTTTCTGGGGCATCCTGTGCCTCAGCCTCCTAGCTGTTGGCACTT
GCCAGGACGATGCCGAGAACATTGAATACAAAGTCTCCATCTCAGGAACCAGTGTAGAGTTGACGTGCCC
TCTAGACAGTGACGAGAACTTAAAATGGGAAAAAAATGGCCAAGAGCTGCCTCAGAAGCATGATAAGCAC
CTGGTGCTCCAGGATTTCTCGGAAGTCGAGGACAGTGGCTACTACGTCTGCTACACACCAGCCTCAAATA
AAAACACGTACTTGTACCTGAAAGCTCGAGTGTGTGAGTACTGTGTGGAGGTGGACCTGACAGCAGTAGC
CATAATCATCATTGTTGACATCTGTATCACTCTGGGCTTGCTGATGGTCATTTATTACTGGAGCAAGAAT
AGGAAGGCCAAGGCCAAGCCTGTGACCCGAGGAACCGGTGCTGGTAGCAGGCCCAGAGGGCAAAACAAGG
AGCGGCCACCACCTGTTCCCAACCCAGACTATGAGCCCATCCGCAAAGGCCAGCGGG
